Addgene plasmid #138238: pFP.R368
Purpose: Expresses the split mCherry reporter interrupted by the MP-B-DnaB artificially mini-intein (in cis)
Depositing lab: Baojun Wang. Depositing organization: University of Edinburgh. Publication: An expanded library of orthogonal split inteins enables modular multi-peptide assemblies. Pinto F, Thornton EL, Wang B. Nat Commun. 2020 Mar 23;11(1):1529. doi: 10.1038/s41467-020-15272-2. PubMed 32251274.
Backbone
  Vector backbone: pSB3T5
  Backbone manufacturer: BioBrick vector, IGEM registry
  Backbone size w/o insert (bp): 3252
  Total vector size (bp): 5701
  Vector type: Bacterial Expression, Synthetic Biology
Growth in bacteria
  Bacterial resistance: Tetracycline, 10 μg/mL
  Growth temperature: 37°C
  Growth strain: DH5alpha
  Copy number: Low Copy
Gene/Insert 1
  Gene/Insert name: araC
  Insert size (bp): 930
  Entrez Gene: araC (a.k.a. b0064, ECK0065)
  Promoter: iPC
  Cloning method: Gibson Cloning
  Sequencing primers: 5′ VF2 - TGCCACCTGACGTCTAAGAA
Gene/Insert 2
  Gene/Insert name: mCherryN(QDQ).MP-B-DnaB*.(TKN)mCherryC.H6
  Species: Synthetic
  Insert size (bp): 1227
  Promoter: P(araBAD)
  Tag / fusion protein: 6xHis (C terminal on insert)
  Cloning method: Gibson Cloning
  Sequencing primers: 5′ araC_F2 - AACCCACTGGTGATACCATTCG; 3′ VR - ATTACCGCCTTTGAGTGAGC
Terms and licenses: Academic/Nonprofit Terms; Industry Terms: Not Available to Industry
How to cite: pFP.R368 was a gift from Baojun Wang (Addgene plasmid # 138238 ; http://n2t.net/addgene:138238 ; RRID:Addgene_138238)
