[The description below was written by a language model from this plasmid's Addgene catalogue record and pLannotate feature annotations shown in this document.]
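Description:
pFP.R368 is a 5.7 kb bacterial expression plasmid built on the BioBrick vector pSB3T5 for synthetic-biology work in E. coli. It replicates from the p15A origin, which keeps it at low-to-medium copy and makes it compatible with ColE1-type plasmids in the same cell. Selection is by tetracycline, through a tet promoter-driven efflux protein gene. The cargo lies between the BioBrick prefix and suffix, and the T3Te, tonB and his operon terminators around it insulate it from the rest of the backbone. The feature table also reports short fragments of β-lactamase, RSF ori and bom. These appear to be partial matches or backbone remnants rather than functional elements, and ampicillin resistance is not recorded for this plasmid.

The payload is an arabinose-inducible reporter module. The araC regulator gene is transcribed in the reverse orientation from a promoter the record calls iPC. The divergent araBAD promoter drives a single open reading frame in which mCherry is divided into an N-terminal and a C-terminal portion, annotated as two separate fragments. The roughly 500 bp unannotated gap between the fragments corresponds to the MP-B-DnaB* artificial mini-intein, a contiguous cis-splicing form flanked by the extein junction residues given in the insert name (QDQ and TKN). A C-terminal 6xHis tag follows the mCherry C fragment.

When arabinose is added, the precursor protein is made. If the intein splices, it excises itself and ligates the two mCherry halves, restoring red fluorescence, and the His tag allows detection or purification of precursor and spliced products. The plasmid therefore reports the cis-splicing activity of this intein, as part of a study characterising a library of orthogonal split inteins.
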