Features (pLannotate 1.2.2; 16 found; start..end, strand, type, name):
     48..77      -  terminator     T3Te terminator: phage T3 early transcription terminator
    124..145     +  misc_feature   BioBrick prefix: BioBrick prefix for parts that do not start with "ATG"
    146..1024    -  CDS            araC: L-arabinose regulatory protein; araC
   1051..1335    +  promoter       araBAD promoter: araBAD; promoter of the L-arabinose operon of E. coli; the araC regulatory gene is transcribed in the opposite direction (Guzman et al., 1995)
   1365..1841    +  CDS            mCherry (fragment): monomeric derivative of DsRed fluorescent protein (Shaner et al., 2004) mammalian codon-optimized
   2340..2570    +  CDS            mCherry (fragment): monomeric derivative of DsRed fluorescent protein (Shaner et al., 2004) mammalian codon-optimized
   2595..2615    +  misc_feature   BioBrick suffix: universal suffix for all parts
   2651..2682    +  terminator     tonB terminator: bidirectional E. coli tonB-P14 transcription terminator
   2729..2769    -  terminator     bacterial terminator (fragment): putative bacterial transcription terminator
   2782..3027    +  CDS            bla(M) (fragment): β-lactamase lacking the signal sequence; bla(M); allows cytosolic expression of β-lactamase
   3193..3737    +  rep_origin     p15A ori: Plasmids containing the medium-copy-number p15A origin of replication can be propagated in E. coli cells that contain a second plasmid with the ColE1 origin.
   3825..3880    +  rep_origin     RSF ori (fragment): Plasmids containing the RSF 1030 origin of replication can be propagated in E. coli cells that contain additional plasmids with compatible origins.
   3979..4005    -  misc_feature   bom (fragment): basis of mobility region from pBR322
   4353..4381    +  promoter       tet promoter: E. coli promoter for tetracycline efflux protein gene
   4429..5617    +  CDS            TcR (fragment): tetracycline efflux protein; tet; confers resistance to tetracycline
   5630..5689    +  terminator     his operon terminator: This putative transcriptin terminator from the E. coli his operon has a 2-bp deletion introduced during synthesis. Its efficiency has not been determined.
>Addgene plasmid #138238 | pFP.R368 | addgene full sequence | sequence record 273519 | Addgene NGS Result
TGCCACCTGACGTCTAAGAAAAGGAATATTCAGCAATTTGCCCGTGCCGAAGAAAGGCCCACCCGTGAAG
GTGAGCCAGTGAGTTGATTGCTACGTAATTAGTTAGTTAGCCCTTAGTGACTCGAATTCGCGGCCGCTTC
TAGAGTTATGACAACTTGACGGCTACATCATTCACTTTTTCTTCACAACCGGCACGGAACTCGCTCGGGC
TGGCCCCGGTGCATTTTTTAAATACCCGCGAGAAATAGAGTTGATCGTCAAAACCAACATTGCGACCGAC
GGTGGCGATAGGCATCCGGGTGGTGCTCAAAAGCAGCTTCGCCTGGCTGATACGTTGGTCCTCGCGCCAG
CTTAAGACGCTAATCCCTAACTGCTGGCGGAAAAGATGTGACAGACGCGACGGCGACAAGCAAACATGCT
GTGCGACGCTGGCGATATCAAAATTGCTGTCTGCCAGGTGATCGCTGATGTACTGACAAGCCTCGCGTAC
CCGATTATCCATCGGTGGATGGAGCGACTCGTTAATCGCTTCCATGCGCCGCAGTAACAATTGCTCAAGC
AGATTTATCGCCAGCAGCTCCGAATAGCGCCCTTCCCCTTGCCCGGCGTTAATGATTTGCCCAAACAGGT
CGCTGAAATGCGGCTGGTGCGCTTCATCCGGGCGAAAGAACCCCGTATTGGCAAATATTGACGGCCAGTT
AAGCCATTCATGCCAGTAGGCGCGCGGACGAAAGTAAACCCACTGGTGATACCATTCGCGAGCCTCCGGA
TGACGACCGTAGTGATGAATCTCTCCTGGCGGGAACAGCAAAATATCACCCGGTCGGCAAACAAATTCTC
GTCCCTGATTTTTCACCACCCCCTGACCGCGAATGGTGAGATTGAGAATATAACCTTTCATTCCCAGCGG
TCGGTCGATAAAAAAATCGAGATAACCGTTGGCCTCAATCGGCGTTAAACCCGCCACCAGATGGGCATTA
AACGAGTATCCCGGCAGCAGGGGATCATTTTGCGCTTCAGCCATACTTTTCATACTCCCGCCATTCAGAG
AAGAAACCAATTGTCCATATTGCATCAGACATTGCCGTCACTGCGTCTTTTACTGGCTCTTCTCGCTAAC
CAAACCGGTAACCCCGCTTATTAAAAGCATTCTGTAACAAAGCGGGACCAAAGCCATGACAAAAACGCGT
AACAAAAGTGTCTATAATCACGGCAGAAAAGTCCACATTGATTATTTGCACGGCGTCACACTTTGCTATG
CCATAGCATTTTTATCCATAAGATTAGCGGATCCTACCTGACGCTTTTTATCGCAACTCTCTACTGTTTC
TCCATTACTAGAGATTAAAGAGGAGAAATACTAGATGGTGAGCAAGGGCGAAGAAGACAACATGGCCATC
ATCAAGGAGTTCATGCGCTTCAAGGTGCACATGGAGGGCTCCGTGAACGGCCACGAGTTCGAGATCGAGG
GCGAGGGCGAGGGCCGCCCCTACGAGGGCACCCAGACCGCCAAGCTGAAGGTGACCAAGGGTGGCCCCCT
GCCCTTCGCCTGGGACATCCTGTCCCCTCAGTTCATGTACGGCTCCAAGGCCTACGTGAAGCACCCCGCC
GACATCCCCGACTACTTGAAGCTGTCCTTCCCCGAGGGCTTCAAGTGGGAGCGCGTGATGAACTTCGAGG
ACGGCGGCGTGGTGACCGTGACCCAGGACTCCTCCTTGCAGGACGGCGAGTTCATCTACAAGGTGAAGCT
GCGCGGCACCAACTTCCCCTCCGACGGCCCCGTAATGCAGAAGAAGACCATGGGCTGGGAGGCCTCCTCC
GAGCGGATGTACCCCGAGGACCAGGATCAGCCATTGGCACTAAATACTGAGGTTCCCACACCGAGTGGAT
GGACAACCGTTGGTGATCTGAGCGTCGGGGATTATGTTCTCGGCAGTGACGGCCAGCCCCATCGGGTTCA
GAGGGAGACTCCGGTCCTTGAAGGGCTTGCTACGTATGTGGTAAGGTTTGACGACGGGACAGAAATTACA
GCGAGTGCTAGCCACGGCTGGACCACTCAACGTCTGACGGGCCATGGCGATTCTTACGAAACCGTAACTG
TAACCACCGAAGAGCTGGCTCAGACTGTTACAAATTCCAAGGGACGTAAACGTCATCGCATCCCTGTAGT
GGGTATGGAAGGGTCGGCAGGAAGTGCTGCTGGTAGTGGCTCCCAGCATCGGTGGGTTGAATCAGTAACA
CCCGTTGAGAGCGTTCCGGTTAAATGCATTGGTATTGATACCGAAGATCATCTTTTCCAGGTGAGTCGCA
GCCGAATCTTAACACACAACACCAAAAATGGCGCCCTGAAGGGCGAGATCAAGCAGAGGCTGAAGCTGAA
GGACGGCGGCCACTACGACGCTGAGGTCAAGACCACCTACAAGGCCAAGAAGCCCGTGCAGCTGCCCGGC
GCCTACAACGTCAACATCAAGTTGGACATCACCTCCCACAACGAGGACTACACCATCGTGGAACAGTACG
AACGCGCCGAGGGCCGCCACTCCACCGGCGGCATGGACGAGCTGTACAAGCATCATCACCATCACCACTA
ATAATACTAGTAGCGGCCGCTGCAGGAGTCACTAAGGGTTAGTTAGTTAGATTAGCAGAAAGTCAAAAGC
CTCCGACCGGAGGCTTTTGACTAAAACTTCCCTTGGGGTTATCATTGGGGCTCACTCAAAGGCGGTAATC
AGATAAAAAAAATCCTTAGCTTTCGCTAAGGATGATTTCTGCTAGAGATGGAATAGACTGGATGGAGGCG
GATAAAGTTGCAGGACCACTTCTGCGCTCGGCCCTTCCGGCTGGCTGGTTTATTGCTGATAAATCTGGAG
CCGGTGAGCGTGGGTCTCGCGGTATCATTGCAGCACTGGGGCCAGATGGTAAGCCCTCCCGTATCGTAGT
TATCTACACGACGGGGAGTCAGGCAACTATGGATGAACGAAATAGACAGATCGCTGAGATAGGTGCCTCA
CTGATTAAGCATTGGTAACTGTCAGACCAAGTTTACTCATATATACTTTAGATTGATTTAAAACTTCATT
TTTAATTTAAAAGGATCTAGGTGAAGATCCTTTTTGATAATCTCATGACCAAAATCCCTTAACGTGAGTT
TTCGTTCCACTGAGCGTCAGACCCCTTAATAAGATGATCTTCTTGAGATCGTTTTGGTCTGCGCGTAATC
TCTTGCTCTGAAAACGAAAAAACCGCCTTGCAGGGCGGTTTTCGAAGGTTCTCTGAGCTACCAACTCTTT
GAACCGAGGTAACTGGCTTGGAGGAGCGCAGTCACCAAAACTTGTCCTTTCAGTTTAGCCTTAACCGGCG
CATGACTTCAAGACTAACTCCTCTAAATCAATTACCAGTGGCTGCTGCCAGTGGTGCTTTTGCATGTCTT
TCCGGGTTGGACTCAAGACGATAGTTACCGGATAAGGCGCAGCGGTCGGACTGAACGGGGGGTTCGTGCA
TACAGTCCAGCTTGGAGCGAACTGCCTACCCGGAACTGAGTGTCAGGCGTGGAATGAGACAAACGCGGCC
ATAACAGCGGAATGACACCGGTAAACCGAAAGGCAGGAACAGGAGAGCGCACGAGGGAGCCGCCAGGGGG
AAACGCCTGGTATCTTTATAGTCCTGTCGGGTTTCGCCACCACTGATTTGAGCGTCAGATTTCGTGATGC
TTGTCAGGGGGGCGGAGCCTATGGAAAAACGGCTTTGCCGCGGCCCTCTCACTTCCCTGTTAAGTATCTT
CCTGGCATCTTCCAGGAAATCTCCGCCCCGTTCGTAAGCCATTTCCGCTCGCCGCAGTCGAACGACCGAG
CGTAGCGAGTCAGTGAGCGAGGAAGCGGAATATATCCTGTATCACATATTCTGCTGACGCACCGGTGCAG
CCTTTTTTCTCCTGCCACATGAAGCACTTCACTGACACCCTCATCAGTGCCAACATAGTAAGCCAGTATA
CACTCCGCTAGCGCTGAGGTCTGCCTCGTGAAGAAGGTGTTGCTGACTCATACCAGGCCTGAATCGCCCC
ATCATCCAGCCAGAAAGTGAGGGAGCCACGGTTGATGAGAGCTTTGTTGTAGGTGGACCAGTTGGTGATT
TTGAACTTTTGCTTTGCCACGGAACGGTCTGCGTTGTCGGGAAGATGCGTGATCTGATCCTTCAACTCAG
CAAAAGTTCGATTTATTCAACAAAGCCACGTTGTGTCTCAAAATCTCTGATGTTACATTGCACAAGATAA
AAATATATCATCATGAACAATAAAACTGTCTGCTTACATAAACAGTAATACAAGGGGTGTTTACTAGAGG
AGATTCTCATGTTTGACAGCTTATCATCGATAAGCTTTAATGCGGTAGTTTATCACAGTTAAATTGCTAA
CGCAGTCAGGCACCGTGTATGAAATCTAACAATGCGCTCATCGTCATTCTCGGCACCGTCACCCTGGACG
CTGTAGGCATAGGCTTGGTTATGCCGGTACTGCCGGGCCTCTTGCGGGATATCGTCCATTCCGACAGTAT
TGCCAGTCACTATGGCGTGCTGCTTGCGCTCTATGCGTTGATGCAATTTCTTTGCGCACCCGTTCTCGGA
GCCCTGTCCGACCGCTTTGGCCGCCGTCCAGTCCTGCTCGCTTCGCTCCTTGGAGCCACTATCGACTACG
CGATCATGGCGACCACACCCGTCCTGTGGATTCTCTACGCCGGACGCATCGTGGCGGGCATCACGGGTGC
CACAGGTGCGGTTGCTGGTGCCTATATCGCCGACATCACCGATGGGGAAGATCGGGCTCGCAACTTCGGG
CTCATGAGCGCTTGTTTCGGCGTGGGTATGGTGGCAGGCCCCGTGGCCGGGGGACTGTTGGGTGCCATCT
CCTTGCATGCACCATTCCTTGCGGCGGCGGTGCTCAACGGCCTCAACCTCCTCCTGGGCTGCTTCCTTAT
GCAGGAATCGCATAAGGGAGAGCGCCGTCCGATGCCCTTGCGTGCCTTCAATCCAGTCAGCTCCTTCCGG
TGGGCGCGGGGCATGACTATCGTCGCCGCACTTATGACTGTTTTCTTTATCATGCAACTCGTAGGACAGG
TTCCGGCAGCGCTCTGGGTCATTTTCGGCGAGGACCGCTTTCGCTGGAGCGCGACGATGATCGGCCTGTC
GCTTGCGGTATTCGGAATCTTGCACGCCCTCGCTCAAGCCTTCGTCACGGGCCCCGCCACCAAACGTTTC
GGCGAGAAGCAGGCCATTATCGCGGGCATGGCGGCCGACGCGCTGGGCTACGTCTTGCTGGCGTTCGCGA
CGCGCGGCTGGATGGCCTTCCCCATTATGATTCTTCTCGCTTCCGGCGGCATCGGTATGCCCGCGTTGCA
GGCCATGCTGTCCCGCCAAGTAGATGACGACCATCAGGGACAGCTTCAAGGGTCGCTCGCGGCTCTTACC
AGCCTCACTTCGATCATTGGACCGCTGATCGTCACGGCGATTTATGCCGCCTCGGCGAGCACATGGAACG
GGTTGGCATGGATTGTAGGTGCCGCCCTTTACCTTGTCTGCCTCCCCGCGTTGCGTCGCGGTGCATGGAG
CCGGGCCACCTCGACCTAATAATACTAGCTCCGGCAAAAAAACGGGCAAGGTGTCACCACCCTGCCCTTT
TTCTTTAAAACCGAAAAGATTACTTCGCGTT
